Addgene plasmid #234202: pAIP4_5NJO
Purpose: Heterologous protein expression of putative cupin_2 domain-containing isomerase in Escherichia coli
Depositing lab: Christopher Bahl. Depositing organization: AI Proteins. Publication: Facile, high-throughput protein purification enabled by high-efficiency protease elution. Cárcamo Noriega EN, Truebridge IS, Teets FD 3rd, Bowman JW 3rd, Rodriguez N, Howard TA, Bahl CD. Protein Sci. 2026 Sep;35(9):e70746. doi: 10.1002/pro.70746. PubMed 42555168.
Backbone
  Vector backbone: pET29b
  Backbone size w/o insert (bp): 5679
  Vector type: Bacterial Expression
Growth in bacteria
  Bacterial resistance: Kanamycin, 50 μg/mL
  Growth temperature: 37°C
  Growth strain: DH10B
  Copy number: High Copy
Gene/Insert
  Gene/Insert name: 5NJO (alt names: E2EKP5_STRC4; Putative cupin_2 domain-containing isomerase)
  Species: Streptomyces coeruleorubidus
  Insert size (bp): 363
  Promoter: T7
  Tag / fusion protein: 10x HisTag-Smt3 (N terminal on backbone)
  Cloning method: Golden Gate
  Sequencing primers: 5′ T7-promoter; 3′ T7-Term
Resource information
  A portion of this plasmid was derived from a plasmid made by: Synthetic DNA
Terms and licenses: Academic/Nonprofit Terms; Industry Terms
Depositor comments: 5' cloning site: BsaI (destroyed), 3' cloning site: BsaI (destroyed)
How to cite: pAIP4_5NJO was a gift from Christopher Bahl (Addgene plasmid # 234202 ; http://n2t.net/addgene:234202 ; RRID:Addgene_234202)
