[The description below was written by a language model from this plasmid's Addgene catalogue record and pLannotate feature annotations shown in this document.]
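Description:
pAIP4_5NJO is a bacterial expression plasmid built on the pET29b backbone for producing a putative cupin_2 domain-containing isomerase from Streptomyces coeruleorubidus (5NJO, also listed as E2EKP5_STRC4) in Escherichia coli. It is selected with kanamycin through an aminoglycoside phosphotransferase (KanR) gene. It replicates from a ColE1/pMB1-type origin accompanied by the rop gene and the pBR322 bom region. The catalogue lists it as high copy, although rop normally moderates copy number. An f1 origin is also present, and short annotated tetracycline-resistance fragments and an AmpR promoter fragment are backbone remnants rather than functional markers.

The expression cassette runs on the reverse strand. A T7 promoter with an adjacent lac operator and the T7 gene 10 ribosome binding site drives an N-terminal histidine tag (10xHis per the catalogue) fused to yeast Smt3 (SUMO), followed by the 363 bp insert and a T7 terminator. The plasmid-borne lacI gene supplies repressor, so transcription is held off until induced with IPTG in a host providing T7 RNA polymerase. The insert itself is not annotated in the feature table but would lie in the gap downstream of Smt3 across the sequence origin. It came from synthetic DNA and was installed by Golden Gate assembly, with the flanking BsaI sites destroyed. Fragments of a second His tag and a T7 gene 10B-derived solubility tag are annotated just upstream of the terminator, and the record does not say whether these are translated.

The His tag permits affinity capture, and the Smt3 moiety can be recognised by a SUMO-specific protease to release the target. This fits the associated work on high-throughput protein purification by protease elution.
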