Features (pLannotate 1.2.2; 20 found; start..end, strand, type, name):
    334..630     -  CDS            SMT3: SMT3_YEAST - Experimental evidence at protein level: Swiss-Prot protein existence level 1. Not known; suppressor of MIF2 mutations. From Saccharomyces cerevisiae (strain ATCC 204508 / S288c) (Baker's yeast).
    638..657     -  CDS            7xHis (fragment): 6xHis affinity tag
    689..711     -  RBS            RBS: efficient ribosome binding site from bacteriophage T7 gene 10 (Olins and Rangwala, 1989)
    726..750     -  protein_bind   lac operator: The lac repressor binds to the lac operator to inhibit transcription in E. coli. This inhibition can be relieved by adding lactose or isopropyl-β-D-thiogalactopyranoside (IPTG). lac repressor encoded by lacI
    751..769     -  promoter       T7 promoter: promoter for bacteriophage T7 RNA polymerase
    795..1074    +  CDS            TcR (fragment): tetracycline efflux protein; tet; confers resistance to tetracycline
   1082..1159    +  promoter       lacI promoter: lacI
   1160..2242    +  CDS            lacI: lac repressor; lacI; The lac repressor binds to the lac operator to inhibit transcription in E. coli. This inhibition can be relieved by adding lactose or isopropyl-β-D-thiogalactopyranoside (IPTG).
   2255..2276    +  protein_bind   CAP binding site: CAP binding activates transcription in the presence of cAMP. E. coli catabolite activator protein
   2291..2582    +  CDS            TcR (fragment): tetracycline efflux protein; tet; confers resistance to tetracycline
   2654..3034    -  CDS            YPB1_ECOLX: Protein predicted: Swiss-Prot protein existence level 4. From Escherichia coli.
   3051..3242    +  CDS            rop: Rop protein, which maintains plasmids at low copy number; rop
   3344..3483    +  misc_feature   bom: basis of mobility region from pBR322
   3669..4257    -  rep_origin     ori: high-copy-number ColE1/pMB1/pBR322/pUC origin of replication
   4379..5194    +  CDS            KanR: aminoglycoside phosphotransferase; aph(3')-Ia; confers resistance to kanamycin in bacteria or G418 (Geneticin®) in eukaryotes
   5203..5260    -  promoter       AmpR promoter (fragment): bla
   5313..5741    -  rep_origin     f1 ori (sequence partly withheld): f1 bacteriophage origin of replication; arrow indicates direction of (+) strand synthesis
   5778..5825    -  terminator     T7 terminator: transcription terminator for bacteriophage T7 RNA polymerase
   5833..5882    -  CDS            SET1 (fragment): solubility-enhancement tag derived from T7 phage gene 10B
   5892..5909    -  CDS            9xHis (fragment): 9xHis affinity tag
>Addgene plasmid #234202 | pAIP4_5NJO | addgene full sequence | sequence record 464167 | Addgene NGS Result
GTGACGTTCATCCTGTTCGTTAAACGCCGGAGCCACCGTCAGAACCATTTCCATGCTGCCGAAGTAATGA
ATACGGGTATTTGGCGGCACGGTGATCAAGTCGGTGGCACCCGCCGGGACCGCCTCACTATTCAGGTAAA
AAACACCTTGACCGCTAACAACGTAATAGGTATAGCTGCTTCTCACGTTGAAGAACTCTTGAAAATGACC
ACGTTCAACAGACACGCGTACCACGGTTGCGCTCGGATCAACCTGGCCGTAGACAGTCAGGTCAATGCCG
TGTTTGTTGAAGCGCTCGGATTCCTCTACAGTATACTTGTATTTTGTCATTCCAGAGCCGCCAATCTGTT
CACGGTGGGCTTCAATGATGTCGTTGTCTTCCATGTCCAGGTCTTCCGGCGCTTGATCTGCCTGGATGCG
AATACCGTCATACAGGAAACGCAGGCTATCCATTTCCTTGCCCTGACGTTTGGCAAACGCTTCCATCAGG
CGACGCAGCGGCGTGGTCTTTTTGATCTTAAAGAAAATTTCAGAGCTGCCGTCACTAACTTTCAGGTTAA
TATGGGTTTCCGGTTTCACTTCCGGCTTGACTTCCGGCTTTGCTTCTTGGTTGACTTCCGAATCTTGCAG
GCTACCGTGGTGATGGTGATGGTGATGATGGTGATGAATCTTCGCCATCATATGTATATCTCCTTCTTAA
AGTTAAACAAAATTATTTCTAGAGGGGAATTGTTATCCGCTCACAATTCCCCTATAGTGAGTCGTATTAA
TTTCGCGGGATCGAGATCGATCTCGATCCTCTACGCCGGACGCATCGTGGCCGGCATCACCGGCGCCACA
GGTGCGGTTGCTGGCGCCTATATCGCCGACATCACCGATGGGGAAGATCGGGCTCGCCACTTCGGGCTCA
TGAGCGCTTGTTTCGGCGTGGGTATGGTGGCAGGCCCCGTGGCCGGGGGACTGTTGGGCGCCATCTCCTT
GCATGCACCATTCCTTGCGGCGGCGGTGCTCAACGGCCTCAACCTACTACTGGGCTGCTTCCTAATGCAG
GAGTCGCATAAGGGAGAGCGTCGAGATCCCGGACACCATCGAATGGCGCAAAACCTTTCGCGGTATGGCA
TGATAGCGCCCGGAAGAGAGTCAATTCAGGGTGGTGAATGTGAAACCAGTAACGTTATACGATGTCGCAG
AGTATGCCGGTGTCTCTTATCAGACCGTTTCCCGCGTGGTGAACCAGGCCAGCCACGTTTCTGCGAAAAC
GCGGGAAAAAGTGGAAGCGGCGATGGCGGAGCTGAATTACATTCCCAACCGCGTGGCACAACAACTGGCG
GGCAAACAGTCGTTGCTGATTGGCGTTGCCACCTCCAGTCTGGCCCTGCACGCGCCGTCGCAAATTGTCG
CGGCGATTAAATCTCGCGCCGATCAACTGGGTGCCAGCGTGGTGGTGTCGATGGTAGAACGAAGCGGCGT
CGAAGCCTGTAAAGCGGCGGTGCACAATCTTCTCGCGCAACGCGTCAGTGGGCTGATCATTAACTATCCG
CTGGATGACCAGGATGCCATTGCTGTGGAAGCTGCCTGCACTAATGTTCCGGCGTTATTTCTTGATGTCT
CTGACCAGACACCCATCAACAGTATTATTTTCTCCCATGAAGACGGTACGCGACTGGGCGTGGAGCATCT
GGTCGCATTGGGTCACCAGCAAATCGCGCTGTTAGCGGGCCCATTAAGTTCTGTCTCGGCGCGTCTGCGT
CTGGCTGGCTGGCATAAATATCTCACTCGCAATCAAATTCAGCCGATAGCGGAACGGGAAGGCGACTGGA
GTGCCATGTCCGGTTTTCAACAAACCATGCAAATGCTGAATGAGGGCATCGTTCCCACTGCGATGCTGGT
TGCCAACGATCAGATGGCGCTGGGCGCAATGCGCGCCATTACCGAGTCCGGGCTGCGCGTTGGTGCGGAC
ATCTCGGTAGTGGGATACGACGATACCGAAGACAGCTCATGTTATATCCCGCCGTTAACCACCATCAAAC
AGGATTTTCGCCTGCTGGGGCAAACCAGCGTGGACCGCTTGCTGCAACTCTCTCAGGGCCAGGCGGTGAA
GGGCAATCAGCTGTTGCCCGTCTCACTGGTGAAAAGAAAAACCACCCTGGCGCCCAATACGCAAACCGCC
TCTCCCCGCGCGTTGGCCGATTCATTAATGCAGCTGGCACGACAGGTTTCCCGACTGGAAAGCGGGCAGT
GAGCGCAACGCAATTAATGTAAGTTAGCTCACTCATTAGGCACCGGGATCTCGACCGATGCCCTTGAGAG
CCTTCAACCCAGTCAGCTCCTTCCGGTGGGCGCGGGGCATGACTATCGTCGCCGCACTTATGACTGTCTT
CTTTATCATGCAACTCGTAGGACAGGTGCCGGCAGCGCTCTGGGTCATTTTCGGCGAGGACCGCTTTCGC
TGGAGCGCGACGATGATCGGCCTGTCGCTTGCGGTATTCGGAATCTTGCACGCCCTCGCTCAAGCCTTCG
TCACTGGTCCCGCCACCAAACGTTTCGGCGAGAAGCAGGCCATTATCGCCGGCATGGCGGCCCCACGGGT
GCGCATGATCGTGCTCCTGTCGTTGAGGACCCGGCTAGGCTGGCGGGGTTGCCTTACTGGTTAGCAGAAT
GAATCACCGATACGCGAGCGAACGTGAAGCGACTGCTGCTGCAAAACGTCTGCGACCTGAGCAACAACAT
GAATGGTCTTCGGTTTCCGTGTTTCGTAAAGTCTGGAAACGCGGAAGTCAGCGCCCTGCACCATTATGTT
CCGGATCTGCATCGCAGGATGCTGCTGGCTACCCTGTGGAACACCTACATCTGTATTAACGAAGCGCTGG
CATTGACCCTGAGTGATTTTTCTCTGGTCCCGCCGCATCCATACCGCCAGTTGTTTACCCTCACAACGTT
CCAGTAACCGGGCATGTTCATCATCAGTAACCCGTATCGTGAGCATCCTCTCTCGTTTCATCGGTATCAT
TACCCCCATGAACAGAAATCCCCCTTACACGGAGGCATCAGTGACCAAACAGGAAAAAACCGCCCTTAAC
ATGGCCCGCTTTATCAGAAGCCAGACATTAACGCTTCTGGAGAAACTCAACGAGCTGGACGCGGATGAAC
AGGCAGACATCTGTGAATCGCTTCACGACCACGCTGATGAGCTTTACCGCAGCTGCCTCGCGCGTTTCGG
TGATGACGGTGAAAACCTCTGACACATGCAGCTCCCGGAGACGGTCACAGCTTGTCTGTAAGCGGATGCC
GGGAGCAGACAAGCCCGTCAGGGCGCGTCAGCGGGTGTTGGCGGGTGTCGGGGCGCAGCCATGACCCAGT
CACGTAGCGATAGCGGAGTGTATACTGGCTTAACTATGCGGCATCAGAGCAGATTGTACTGAGAGTGCAC
CATTGCGGTGTGAAATACCGCACAGATGCGTAAGGAGAAAATACCGCATCAGGCGCTCTTCCGCTTCCTC
GCTCACTGACTCGCTGCGCTCGGTCGTTCGGCTGCGGCGAGCGGTATCAGCTCACTCAAAGGCGGTAATA
CGGTTATCCACAGAATCAGGGGATAACGCAGGAAAGAACATGTGAGCAAAAGGCCAGCAAAAGGCCAGGA
ACCGTAAAAAGGCCGCGTTGCTGGCGTTTTTCCATAGGCTCCGCCCCCCTGACGAGCATCACAAAAATCG
ACGCTCAAGTCAGAGGTGGCGAAACCCGACAGGACTATAAAGATACCAGGCGTTTCCCCCTGGAAGCTCC
CTCGTGCGCTCTCCTGTTCCGACCCTGCCGCTTACCGGATACCTGTCCGCCTTTCTCCCTTCGGGAAGCG
TGGCGCTTTCTCATAGCTCACGCTGTAGGTATCTCAGTTCGGTGTAGGTCGTTCGCTCCAAGCTGGGCTG
TGTGCACGAACCCCCCGTTCAGCCCGACCGCTGCGCCTTATCCGGTAACTATCGTCTTGAGTCCAACCCG
GTAAGACACGACTTATCGCCACTGGCAGCAGCCACTGGTAACAGGATTAGCAGAGCGAGGTATGTAGGCG
GTGCTACAGAGTTCTTGAAGTGGTGGCCTAACTACGGCTACACTAGAAGGACAGTATTTGGTATCTGCGC
TCTGCTGAAGCCAGTTACCTTCGGAAAAAGAGTTGGTAGCTCTTGATCCGGCAAACAAACCACCGCTGGT
AGCGGTGGTTTTTTTGTTTGCAAGCAGCAGATTACGCGCAGAAAAAAAGGATCTCAAGAAGATCCTTTGA
TCTTTTCTACGGGGTCTGACGCTCAGTGGAACGAAAACTCACGTTAAGGGATTTTGGTCATGAACAATAA
AACTGTCTGCTTACATAAACAGTAATACAAGGGGTGTTATGAGCCATATTCAACGGGAAACGTCTTGCTC
TAGGCCGCGATTAAATTCCAACATGGATGCTGATTTATATGGGTATAAATGGGCTCGCGATAATGTCGGG
CAATCAGGTGCGACAATCTATCGATTGTATGGGAAGCCCGATGCGCCAGAGTTGTTTCTGAAACATGGCA
AAGGTAGCGTTGCCAATGATGTTACAGATGAGATGGTCAGACTAAACTGGCTGACGGAATTTATGCCTCT
TCCGACCATCAAGCATTTTATCCGTACTCCTGATGATGCATGGTTACTCACCACTGCGATCCCCGGGAAA
ACAGCATTCCAGGTATTAGAAGAATATCCTGATTCAGGTGAAAATATTGTTGATGCGCTGGCAGTGTTCC
TGCGCCGGTTGCATTCGATTCCTGTTTGTAATTGTCCTTTTAACAGCGATCGCGTATTTCGTCTCGCTCA
GGCGCAATCACGAATGAATAACGGTTTGGTTGATGCGAGTGATTTTGATGACGAGCGTAATGGCTGGCCT
GTTGAACAAGTCTGGAAAGAAATGCATAAACTTTTGCCATTCTCACCGGATTCAGTCGTCACTCATGGTG
ATTTCTCACTTGATAACCTTATTTTTGACGAGGGGAAATTAATAGGTTGTATTGATGTTGGACGAGTCGG
AATCGCAGACCGATACCAGGATCTTGCCATCCTATGGAACTGCCTCGGTGAGTTTTCTCCTTCATTACAG
AAACGGCTTTTTCAAAAATATGGTATTGATAATCCTGATATGAATAAATTGCAGTTTCATTTGATGCTCG
ATGAGTTTTTCTAAGAATTAATTCATGAGCGGATACATATTTGAATGTATTTAGAAAAATAAACAAATAG
GGGTTCCGCGCACATTTCCCCGAAAAGTGCCACCTAAATTGTAAGCGTTAATATTTTGTTAAAATTCGCG
TTAAATTTTTGTTAAATCAGCTCATTTTTTAACCAATAGGCCGAAATCGGCAAAATCCCTTATAAATCAA
AAGAATAGACCGAGATAGGGT
[37 nt withheld, positions 5412-5448]
AAAGAACGTGGACTCCAACGTCAAAGG
[49 nt withheld, positions 5476-5524]
T
[91 nt withheld, positions 5526-5616]
G
[124 nt withheld, positions 5618-5741]
CCCATTCGCCAATCCGGATATAGTTCCTCCTTTCAGCAAAAAACCCCTCAAGACCCGTTTAGAGGCCCCA
AGGGGTTATGCTAGTTATTGCTCAGCGGTGGCAGCAGCCAACTCAGCTTCCTTTCGGGCTTTGTTAGCAG
CCGGATCTCAGTGGTGGTGGTGGTGGTGCTCGAGTCATTACGAACCATACGGGGACTCCGACTCGCTGAT
AAAACGCAC
